Addgene plasmid #86120: pThermeleon
Purpose: Bandpass temperature-gated expression of mWasabi and mCherry reporters
Depositing lab: Mikhail Shapiro. Depositing organization: California Institute of Technology. Publication: Tunable thermal bioswitches for in vivo control of microbial therapeutics. Piraner DI, Abedi MH, Moser BA, Lee-Gosselin A, Shapiro MG. Nat Chem Biol. 2017 Jan;13(1):75-80. doi: 10.1038/nchembio.2233. Epub 2016 Nov 14. PubMed 27842069.
Backbone
  Vector backbone: pETDuet-1
  Backbone manufacturer: Novagen
  Modifications to backbone: Replaced pETDuet-1 T7 promoters and ORFs with: pR/pL and pLacI pTlpA
  Vector type: Bacterial Expression
Growth in bacteria
  Bacterial resistance: Ampicillin, 100 μg/mL
  Growth temperature: 37°C
  Growth strain: DH5alpha
  Copy number: High Copy
Gene/Insert 1
  Gene/Insert name: TlpA
  Species: S. Typhimurium
  Insert size (bp): 1116
  Mutation: D341A
  GenBank ID: M88208.1
  Promoter: pTlpA
  Cloning method: Gibson Cloning
  Sequencing primers: 5′ atgcgtccggcgtaga; 3′ ATCTTCATGTCGGGC
Gene/Insert 2
  Gene/Insert name: mWasabi
  Species: Synthetic
  Insert size (bp): 756
  GenBank ID: EU024648.1
  Promoter: pTlpA
  Tag / fusion protein: 6xHis (N terminal on insert)
  Cloning method: Gibson Cloning
  Sequencing primers: 5′ gttgcacacagctggaaaac; 3′ CATCAGTGTATGGTGgcg
Gene/Insert 3
  Gene/Insert name: TcI38 (alt name: Lambda Repressor)
  Insert size (bp): 714
  Mutation: A67T, M1V, L65S, K68R, F115L, D126G, D188G
  Promoter: pR/pL, pLacI
  Cloning method: Gibson Cloning
  Sequencing primers: 5′ aagttggacatcacctcc; 3′ ACTACTGGGCTGCTTCC
Gene/Insert 4
  Gene/Insert name: mCherry
  Promoter: pR/pL
  Tag / fusion protein: 6xHis (N terminal on insert)
  Cloning method: Gibson Cloning
  Sequencing primers: 5′ ACTGAGCACATCAGCAGG; 3′ ggaggtgatgtccaactt
Gene/Insert 5
  Gene/Insert name: cI (alt name: Lambda Repressor)
  Species: Bacteriophage Lambda
  Insert size (bp): 714
  Promoter: pTlpA
  Cloning method: Gibson Cloning
  Sequencing primers: 5′ ACCGTTTACGAGATC; 3′ CCGCTACAGGGCGCG
Terms and licenses: Academic/Nonprofit Terms; Industry Terms: Not Available to Industry
How to cite: pThermeleon was a gift from Mikhail Shapiro (Addgene plasmid # 86120 ; http://n2t.net/addgene:86120 ; RRID:Addgene_86120)
