[The description below was written by a language model from this plasmid's Addgene catalogue record and pLannotate feature annotations shown in this document.]
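Description:
pThermeleon is a bacterial expression plasmid built on the pETDuet-1 backbone, in which the two T7 promoters and their open reading frames have been replaced by temperature-responsive circuits. It is propagated in E. coli under ampicillin selection (AmpR, β-lactamase) from a ColE1/pBR322-type origin. The annotation also shows the bom and rop elements and an f1 origin, and the catalogue lists the plasmid as high copy. Two full sequence records of about 8.8 kb, one from the depositor and one from repository sequencing, carry the same set of features with different start coordinates. S-Tag fragments and T7 terminators left over from the Duet vector follow each cassette.

The payload combines two thermal bioswitches. In the first cassette, the pTlpA promoter drives the Salmonella Typhimurium repressor TlpA (D341A mutant), N-terminally 6xHis-tagged mWasabi and wild-type λ cI. The TlpA coding region itself was not called by the automated annotation, which leaves an unannotated stretch upstream of mWasabi. In the second cassette, a λ pR/pL promoter region drives 6xHis-mCherry. This is followed by a lacI promoter and TcI38, a temperature-sensitive λ repressor variant carrying A67T and several additional substitutions.

The likely logic is as follows. At low temperature both repressors are active and both reporters are off. Once TcI38 is thermally inactivated, pR/pL is derepressed and mCherry is expressed. At a higher threshold TlpA releases pTlpA, switching on mWasabi together with wild-type cI, which would re-repress pR/pL and shut mCherry off. This would confine red fluorescence to a temperature band, consistent with the stated purpose of bandpass temperature-gated reporter expression. The actual switching temperatures are not given in the record.
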