Features (pLannotate 1.2.2; 24 found; start..end, strand, type, name):
    113..135     +  RBS            RBS: efficient ribosome binding site from bacteriophage T7 gene 10 (Olins and Rangwala, 1989)
   1311..2018    +  CDS            mWasabi: mWasabi is a basic (constitutively fluorescent) green fluorescent protein published in 2008, derived from Clavularia sp.. It has high acid sensitivity.
   2071..2784    +  CDS            λ repressor (sequence partly withheld): phage λ repressor; cI
   2797..2838    +  CDS            S-Tag (fragment): affinity and epitope tag derived from pancreatic ribonuclease A
   2868..2885    +  CDS            SET1 (fragment): solubility-enhancement tag derived from T7 phage gene 10B
   2893..2940    +  terminator     T7 terminator: transcription terminator for bacteriophage T7 RNA polymerase
   2977..3432    +  rep_origin     f1 ori (sequence partly withheld): f1 bacteriophage origin of replication; arrow indicates direction of (+) strand synthesis
   3547..4407    -  CDS            AmpR: β-lactamase; bla; confers resistance to ampicillin, carbenicillin, and related antibiotics
   4408..4500    -  promoter       AmpR promoter: bla
   4581..5169    +  rep_origin     ori: high-copy-number ColE1/pMB1/pBR322/pUC origin of replication
   5355..5497    -  misc_feature   bom: basis of mobility region from pBR322
   5599..5790    -  CDS            rop: Rop protein, which maintains plasmids at low copy number; rop
   5807..6187    +  CDS            YPB1_ECOLX: Protein predicted: Swiss-Prot protein existence level 4. From Escherichia coli.
   6249..6313    -  CDS            TcR (fragment): tetracycline efflux protein; tet; confers resistance to tetracycline
   6328..6349    -  protein_bind   CAP binding site: CAP binding activates transcription in the presence of cAMP. E. coli catabolite activator protein
   6452..6595    +  CDS            cro (fragment): RCRO_LAMBD - Experimental evidence at protein level: Swiss-Prot protein existence level 1. Plays an essential role in the switch from lysogenic to lytic state and in fine-tuning the lytic phase activation. Mediates the de- repression of the lytic promoters from repression by cI at an early stage of prophage induction. Turns down the expression of the transcriptional activator cII, a factor that initiates the expression of repressor cI, the major component promoting latency. Additionally, cro is able to directly bind to the promoter region of cI thereby preventing the transcription of cI repres
   6637..6668    +  promoter       PLtetO-1 promoter (fragment): modified phage lambda PL promoter with tet operator sites (Lutz and Bujard, 1997)
   6828..7535    +  CDS            mCherry: mCherry is a basic (constitutively fluorescent) red fluorescent protein published in 2004, derived from Discosoma sp.. It is reported to be a very rapidly-maturing monomer with low acid sensitivity.
   7592..7668    +  promoter       lacI promoter: lacI
   7691..8403    +  CDS            λ repressor (ts) (fragment) (sequence partly withheld): temperature-sensitive variant of the phage λ repressor; cIts; thermosensitivity is conferred by the A67T mutation
   8416..8457    +  CDS            S-Tag (fragment): affinity and epitope tag derived from pancreatic ribonuclease A
   8487..8504    +  CDS            SET1 (fragment): solubility-enhancement tag derived from T7 phage gene 10B
   8512..8559    +  terminator     T7 terminator: transcription terminator for bacteriophage T7 RNA polymerase
   8578..21      -  CDS            TcR (fragment) (across the origin): tetracycline efflux protein; tet; confers resistance to tetracycline
>Addgene plasmid #86120 | pThermeleon | depositor full sequence | sequence record 167343 | pThermeleon sequence 8836 bps
ATGCGTCCGGCGTAGAGGATCGAGATCGATCTCGATCCCGCGAAATTTTAATTTGTTTGTTAGTTAGTTT
ATTTGTTGGTTTGTTTGTGTTATAATATCCTCTAGAAATAATTTTGTTTAACTTTAAGAAGGAGATATAC
CATGCGTCCGGCGACATACGAACCAGAACAGATTATTGAAGCAGGGCTGGCCCTGCAGGCTGAAGGACGG
AATATCACCGGGTTCGCACTACGTAACCAGGTGGGTGGCGGCAATCCGACACGTCTCCGCCAGATATGGG
ACGAATACCAGGCTTCACAGAGCACGGTCGTCACTGAACCCGTTGCCGAGCTGCCAGTGGAAGTGGCTGA
AGAAGTGAAGGCCGTCTCCGCCGCGCTGTCCGAACGCATCACCCAGCTGGCGACAGAACTGAATGACAAG
GCGGTCCGGGCTGCAGAACGCCGGGTTGCGGAAGTCACGCGTGCTGCCGGTGAACAGACCGCACAGGCAG
AGCGGGAGCTGGCCGACGCCGCGCAGACAGTCGACGACCTGGAAGAAAAACTGGATGAACTGCAGGACAG
ATATGACAGTTTGACGCTGGCGCTGGAGTCAGAACGTTCACTGCGTCAGCAGCATGATGTGGAGATGGCC
CAGCTGAAAGAGCGTCTTGCGGCCGCTGAAGAGAATACCCGTCAGCGAGAGGAACGGTATCAGGAGCAGA
AGACAGTGCTGCAGGATGCGCTTAATGCGGAGCAGGCACAGCACAAAAACACGCGGGAAGACCTGCAGAA
ACGACTGGAGCAAATTTCTGCCGAAGCTAATGCGCGTACAGAAGAACTGAAGTCTGAACGCGATAAAGTC
AATACTCTCCTTACCCGCCTTGAATCGCAGGAAAATGCGCTGGCCTCAGAACGTCAGCAGCATCTGGCCA
CCCGCGAAACGCTGCAGCAACGCCTCGAGCAGGCCATCGCTGACACGCAGGCGCGCGCCGGTGAGATTGC
ACTTGAACGTGACAGAGTCAGCAGCCTCACCGCAAGGCTGGAATCGCAGGAAAAGGCCTCCTCGGAGCAA
CTGGTGCGTATGGGCAGTGAAATAGCCAGTCTGACAGAGCGTTGCACACAGCTGGAAAACCAGCGTGATG
ATGCCCGTCTGGAGACGATGGGGGAGAAAGAAACGGTCGCGGCACTGCGTGGTGAGGCTGAAGCCCTGAA
GCGTCAGAACCAGTCACTGATGGCGGCGCTTTCAGGCAATAAACAGACCGGTGGCCAGAATGCGTGAGGA
GGACAATCATGGGCAGCAGCCATCACCATCATCACCACAGCCAGGATCCAATGGTGAGCAAGGGCGAGGA
GACCACAATGGGCGTAATCAAGCCCGACATGAAGATCAAGCTGAAGATGGAGGGCAACGTGAATGGCCAC
GCCTTCGTGATCGAGGGCGAGGGCGAGGGCAAGCCCTACGACGGCACCAACACCATCAACCTGGAGGTGA
AGGAGGGAGCCCCCCTGCCCTTCTCCTACGACATTCTGACCACCGCGTTCAGTTACGGCAACAGGGCCTT
CACCAAGTACCCCGACGACATCCCCAACTACTTCAAGCAGTCCTTCCCCGAGGGCTACTCTTGGGAGCGC
ACCATGACCTTCGAGGACAAGGGCATCGTGAAGGTGAAGTCCGACATCTCCATGGAGGAGGACTCCTTCA
TCTACGAGATACACCTCAAGGGCGAGAACTTCCCCCCCAACGGCCCCGTGATGCAGAAGGAGACCACCGG
CTGGGACGCCTCCACCGAGAGGATGTACGTGCGCGACGGCGTGCTGAAGGGCGACGTCAAGATGAAGCTG
CTGCTGGAGGGCGGCGGCCACCACCGCGTTGACTTCAAGACCATCTACAGGGCCAAGAAGGCGGTGAAGC
TGCCCGACTATCACTTTGTGGACCACCGCATCGAGATCCTGAACCACGACAAGGACTACAACAAGGTGAC
CGTTTACGAGATCGCCGTGGCCCGCAACTCCACCGACGGCATGGACGAGCTGTACAAGGGCTGACGCAAA
AAACCCCGCTTCGGCGGGGTTTTTTCGCCACCATACACTGATGAGCACAAAAAAGAAA
[261 nt withheld, positions 2089-2349]
ATGCAGCCGTCACTTAGAAGTGAGTATGAGTACCCTGTTTTTTCTCATGTTCAGGCAGGGATGTTCTCAC
CTGAGCTTAGAACCTTTACCAAAGGTGATGCGGAGAGATGGGTAAGCACAACCAAAAAAGCCAGTGATTC
TGCATTCTGGCTTGAGGTTGAAGGTAATTCCATGACCGCACCAACAGGCTCCAAGCCAAGCTTTCCTGAC
GGAATGTTAATTCTCGTTGACCCTGAGCAGGCTGTTGAGCCAGGTGATTTCTGCATAGCCAGACTTGGGG
GTGATGAGTTTACCTTCAAGAAACTGATCAGGGATAGCGGTCAGGTGTTTTTACAACCACTAAACCCACA
GTACCCAATGATCCCATGCAATGAGAGTTGTTCCGTTGTGGGGAAAGTTATCGCTAGTCAGTGGCCTGAA
GAGACGTTTGGCTGACTCGAGTCTGGTAAAGAAACCGCTGCTGCGAAATTTGAACGCCAGCACATGGACT
CGTCTACTAGCGCAGCTTAATTAACCTAGGCTGCTGCCACCGCTGAGCAATAACTAGCATAACCCCTTGG
GGCCTCTAAACGGGTCTTGAGGGGTTTTTTGCTGAAAGGAGGAACTATATCCGGATTGGCGAATGGG
[124 nt withheld, positions 2977-3100]
C
[91 nt withheld, positions 3102-3192]
A
[49 nt withheld, positions 3194-3242]
CCTTTGACGTTGGAGTCCACGTTCTTT
[37 nt withheld, positions 3270-3306]
ACCCTATCTCGGTCTATTCTTTTGATTTATAAGGGATTTTGCCGATTTCGGCCTATTGGTTAAAAAATGA
GCTGATTTAACAAAAATTTAACGCGAATTTTAACAAAATATTAACGTTTACAATTTCTGGCGGCACGATG
GCATGAGATTATCAAAAAGGATCTTCACCTAGATCCTTTTAAATTAAAAATGAAGTTTTAAATCAATCTA
AAGTATATATGAGTAAACTTGGTCTGACAGTTACCAATGCTTAATCAGTGAGGCACCTATCTCAGCGATC
TGTCTATTTCGTTCATCCATAGTTGCCTGACTCCCCGTCGTGTAGATAACTACGATACGGGAGGGCTTAC
CATCTGGCCCCAGTGCTGCAATGATACCGCGAGACCCACGCTCACCGGCTCCAGATTTATCAGCAATAAA
CCAGCCAGCCGGAAGGGCCGAGCGCAGAAGTGGTCCTGCAACTTTATCCGCCTCCATCCAGTCTATTAAT
TGTTGCCGGGAAGCTAGAGTAAGTAGTTCGCCAGTTAATAGTTTGCGCAACGTTGTTGCCATTGCTACAG
GCATCGTGGTGTCACGCTCGTCGTTTGGTATGGCTTCATTCAGCTCCGGTTCCCAACGATCAAGGCGAGT
TACATGATCCCCCATGTTGTGCAAAAAAGCGGTTAGCTCCTTCGGTCCTCCGATCGTTGTCAGAAGTAAG
TTGGCCGCAGTGTTATCACTCATGGTTATGGCAGCACTGCATAATTCTCTTACTGTCATGCCATCCGTAA
GATGCTTTTCTGTGACTGGTGAGTACTCAACCAAGTCATTCTGAGAATAGTGTATGCGGCGACCGAGTTG
CTCTTGCCCGGCGTCAATACGGGATAATACCGCGCCACATAGCAGAACTTTAAAAGTGCTCATCATTGGA
AAACGTTCTTCGGGGCGAAAACTCTCAAGGATCTTACCGCTGTTGAGATCCAGTTCGATGTAACCCACTC
GTGCACCCAACTGATCTTCAGCATCTTTTACTTTCACCAGCGTTTCTGGGTGAGCAAAAACAGGAAGGCA
AAATGCCGCAAAAAAGGGAATAAGGGCGACACGGAAATGTTGAATACTCATACTCTTCCTTTTTCAATCA
TGATTGAAGCATTTATCAGGGTTATTGTCTCATGAGCGGATACATATTTGAATGTATTTAGAAAAATAAA
CAAATAGGTCATGACCAAAATCCCTTAACGTGAGTTTTCGTTCCACTGAGCGTCAGACCCCGTAGAAAAG
ATCAAAGGATCTTCTTGAGATCCTTTTTTTCTGCGCGTAATCTGCTGCTTGCAAACAAAAAAACCACCGC
TACCAGCGGTGGTTTGTTTGCCGGATCAAGAGCTACCAACTCTTTTTCCGAAGGTAACTGGCTTCAGCAG
AGCGCAGATACCAAATACTGTCCTTCTAGTGTAGCCGTAGTTAGGCCACCACTTCAAGAACTCTGTAGCA
CCGCCTACATACCTCGCTCTGCTAATCCTGTTACCAGTGGCTGCTGCCAGTGGCGATAAGTCGTGTCTTA
CCGGGTTGGACTCAAGACGATAGTTACCGGATAAGGCGCAGCGGTCGGGCTGAACGGGGGGTTCGTGCAC
ACAGCCCAGCTTGGAGCGAACGACCTACACCGAACTGAGATACCTACAGCGTGAGCTATGAGAAAGCGCC
ACGCTTCCCGAAGGGAGAAAGGCGGACAGGTATCCGGTAAGCGGCAGGGTCGGAACAGGAGAGCGCACGA
GGGAGCTTCCAGGGGGAAACGCCTGGTATCTTTATAGTCCTGTCGGGTTTCGCCACCTCTGACTTGAGCG
TCGATTTTTGTGATGCTCGTCAGGGGGGCGGAGCCTATGGAAAAACGCCAGCAACGCGGCCTTTTTACGG
TTCCTGGCCTTTTGCTGGCCTTTTGCTCACATGTTCTTTCCTGCGTTATCCCCTGATTCTGTGGATAACC
GTATTACCGCCTTTGAGTGAGCTGATACCGCTCGCCGCAGCCGAACGACCGAGCGCAGCGAGTCAGTGAG
CGAGGAAGCGGAAGAGCGCCTGATGCGGTATTTTCTCCTTACGCATCTGTGCGGTATTTCACACCGCATA
TATGGTGCACTCTCAGTACAATCTGCTCTGATGCCGCATAGTTAAGCCAGTATACACTCCGCTATCGCTA
CGTGACTGGGTCATGGCTGCGCCCCGACACCCGCCAACACCCGCTGACGCGCCCTGACGGGCTTGTCTGC
TCCCGGCATCCGCTTACAGACAAGCTGTGACCGTCTCCGGGAGCTGCATGTGTCAGAGGTTTTCACCGTC
ATCACCGAAACGCGCGAGGCAGCTGCGGTAAAGCTCATCAGCGTGGTCGTGAAGCGATTCACAGATGTCT
GCCTGTTCATCCGCGTCCAGCTCGTTGAGTTTCTCCAGAAGCGTTAATGTCTGGCTTCTGATAAAGCGGG
CCATGTTAAGGGCGGTTTTTTCCTGTTTGGTCACTGATGCCTCCGTGTAAGGGGGATTTCTGTTCATGGG
GGTAATGATACCGATGAAACGAGAGAGGATGCTCACGATACGGGTTACTGATGATGAACATGCCCGGTTA
CTGGAACGTTGTGAGGGTAAACAACTGGCGGTATGGATGCGGCGGGACCAGAGAAAAATCACTCAGGGTC
AATGCCAGCGCTTCGTTAATACAGATGTAGGTGTTCCACAGGGTAGCCAGCAGCATCCTGCGATGCAGAT
CCGGAACATAATGGTGCAGGGCGCTGACTTCCGCGTTTCCAGACTTTACGAAACACGGAAACCGAAGACC
ATTCATGTTGTTGCTCAGGTCGCAGACGTTTTGCAGCAGCAGTCGCTTCACGTTCGCTCGCGTATCGGTG
ATTCATTCTGCTAACCAGTAAGGCAACCCCGCCAGCCTAGCCGGGTCCTCAACGACAGGAGCACGATCAT
GCTAGTCATGCCCCGCGCCCACCGGAAGGAGCTGACTGGGTTGAAGGCTCTCAAGGGCATCGGTCGAGAT
CCCGGTGCCTAATGAGTGAGCTAACTTACATTAATTGCGTTGCGCTATCACCGCAAGGGATAAATATCTA
ACACCGTGCGTGTTGACTATTTTACCTCTGGCGGTGATAATGGTTGCATGTACTAAGGAGGTTGTATGGA
ACAACGCATAACCCTGAAAGATTATGCAATGCGCTTTGGGCAAACCAAGACAGCTAAAAGATCTCTCACC
TACCAAACAATGCCCCCCTGCAAAAAATAAATTCATATAAAAAACATACAGATAACCATCTGCGGTGATA
AATTATCTCTGGCGGTGTTGACATAAATACCACTGGCGGTGATACTGAGCACATCAGCAGGACGCACTGA
CCACCATGAAGGTGACGCTCTTAAAAATTAAGCCCTGAAGAAGGGCAGCATTCAAAGCAGAAGGCTTTGG
GGTGTGTGATACGAAACGAAGCATTGGTTAAAAATTAAGGAGGGAATTCATGGGCAGCAGCCATCACCAT
CATCACCACAGCCAGGATCCAATGGTGAGCAAGGGCGAGGAGGATAACATGGCCATCATCAAGGAGTTCA
TGCGCTTCAAGGTGCACATGGAGGGCTCCGTGAACGGCCACGAGTTCGAGATCGAGGGCGAGGGCGAGGG
CCGCCCCTACGAGGGCACCCAGACCGCCAAGCTGAAGGTGACCAAGGGCGGCCCCCTGCCCTTCGCCTGG
GACATCCTGTCCCCTCAGTTCATGTACGGCTCCAAGGCCTACGTGAAGCACCCCGCCGACATCCCCGACT
ACTTGAAGCTGTCCTTCCCCGAGGGCTTCAAGTGGGAGCGCGTGATGAACTTCGAGGACGGCGGCGTGGT
GACCGTGACCCAGGACTCCTCCCTGCAGGACGGCGAGTTCATCTACAAGGTGAAGCTGCGCGGCACCAAC
TTCCCCTCCGACGGCCCCGTAATGCAGAAGAAGACCATGGGCTGGGAGGCCTCCTCCGAGCGGATGTACC
CCGAGGACGGCGCCCTGAAGGGCGAGATCAAGCAGAGGCTGAAGCTGAAGGACGGCGGCCACTACGACGC
TGAGGTCAAGACCACCTACAAGGCCAAGAAGCCCGTGCAGCTGCCCGGCGCCTACAACGTCAACATCAAG
TTGGACATCACCTCCCACAACGAGGACTACACCATCGTGGAACAGTACGAACGCGCCGAGGGCCGCCACT
CCACCGGCGGCATGGACGAGCTGTACAAGTAAAAGCTTGCGGCCGCATAATGCTTAAGTCGAACAGAAAG
TAATCGTATGAGCTCGACACCATCGAATGGCGCAAACCTTTCGCGGTATGGCATGATAGCGCCCGGAAGA
GAGTCAATTCAGGGTGGTGAATGTATAAGAAGGAGATATACATGTGAGCACAAAAAAGAAA
[131 nt withheld, positions 7708-7838]
CTTATTTAATGGCATCAATGCATTAAATGCTTATAACGCCGCATCGCTTACAAG
[76 nt withheld, positions 7893-7968]
ATGCAGCCGTCACTTAGAAGTGAGTATGAGTACCCTGTTTTTTCTCATGTTCAGGCAGGGATGCTCTCAC
CTGAGCTTAGAACCTTTACCAAAGGTGGTGCGGAAAGGTGGGTAAGCACAACCAAAAAAGCCAGTGATTC
TGCATTCTGGCTTGAGGTTGAAGGTAATTCCATGACAGCACCAACAGGCTCCAAGCCAAGCTTTCCTGAC
GGAATGTTAATTCTCGTTGACCCTGAGCAGGCTGTTGAGCCAGGTGATTTCTGCATAGCCAGACTCGGGG
GTGGTGAGTTTACCTTCAAGAAACTGATCAGGGATAGCGGTCAGGTGTTTTTACAACCACTAAACCCACA
GTACCCAATGATCCCATGCAATGAGAGTTGTTCCGTTGTGGGGAAAGTTATCGCTAGTCAGTGGCCTGAA
GAGACGTTTGGCTGACTCAAGTCTGGTAAAGAAACCGCTGCTGCGAAATTTGAACGCCAGCACATGGACT
CGTCTACTAGCGCAGCTTAATTAACCTAGGCTGCTGCCACCGCTGAGCAATAACTAGCATAACCCCTTGG
GGCCTCTAAACGGGTCTTGAGGGGTTTTTTGCTGAAAGGAGGCGGGATCTCGACGCTCTCCCTTATGCGA
CTCCTGCATTAGGAAGCAGCCCAGTAGTAGGTTGAGGCCGTTGAGCACCGCCGCCGCAAGGAATGGTGCA
TGCAAGGAGATGGCGCCCAACAGTCCCCCGGCCACGGGGCCTGCCACCATACCCACGCCGAAACAAGCGC
TCATGAGCCCGAAGTGGCGAGCCCGATCTTCCCCATCGGTGATGTCGGCGATATAGGCGCCAGCAACCGC
ACCTGTGGCGCCGGTGATGCCGGCCACG
