Features (pLannotate 1.2.2; 24 found; start..end, strand, type, name):
      1..708     +  CDS            mWasabi: mWasabi is a basic (constitutively fluorescent) green fluorescent protein published in 2008, derived from Clavularia sp.. It has high acid sensitivity.
    761..1474    +  CDS            λ repressor (sequence partly withheld): phage λ repressor; cI
   1487..1528    +  CDS            S-Tag (fragment): affinity and epitope tag derived from pancreatic ribonuclease A
   1558..1575    +  CDS            SET1 (fragment): solubility-enhancement tag derived from T7 phage gene 10B
   1583..1630    +  terminator     T7 terminator: transcription terminator for bacteriophage T7 RNA polymerase
   1667..2122    +  rep_origin     f1 ori (sequence partly withheld): f1 bacteriophage origin of replication; arrow indicates direction of (+) strand synthesis
   2237..3097    -  CDS            AmpR: β-lactamase; bla; confers resistance to ampicillin, carbenicillin, and related antibiotics
   3098..3190    -  promoter       AmpR promoter: bla
   3271..3859    +  rep_origin     ori: high-copy-number ColE1/pMB1/pBR322/pUC origin of replication
   4045..4184    -  misc_feature   bom: basis of mobility region from pBR322
   4286..4477    -  CDS            rop: Rop protein, which maintains plasmids at low copy number; rop
   4494..4874    +  CDS            YPB1_ECOLX: Protein predicted: Swiss-Prot protein existence level 4. From Escherichia coli.
   4936..5000    -  CDS            TcR (fragment): tetracycline efflux protein; tet; confers resistance to tetracycline
   5015..5036    -  protein_bind   CAP binding site: CAP binding activates transcription in the presence of cAMP. E. coli catabolite activator protein
   5139..5282    +  CDS            cro (fragment): RCRO_LAMBD - Experimental evidence at protein level: Swiss-Prot protein existence level 1. Plays an essential role in the switch from lysogenic to lytic state and in fine-tuning the lytic phase activation. Mediates the de- repression of the lytic promoters from repression by cI at an early stage of prophage induction. Turns down the expression of the transcriptional activator cII, a factor that initiates the expression of repressor cI, the major component promoting latency. Additionally, cro is able to directly bind to the promoter region of cI thereby preventing the transcription of cI repres
   5324..5355    +  promoter       PLtetO-1 promoter (fragment): modified phage lambda PL promoter with tet operator sites (Lutz and Bujard, 1997)
   5515..6222    +  CDS            mCherry: mCherry is a basic (constitutively fluorescent) red fluorescent protein published in 2004, derived from Discosoma sp.. It is reported to be a very rapidly-maturing monomer with low acid sensitivity.
   6279..6355    +  promoter       lacI promoter: lacI
   6378..7090    +  CDS            λ repressor (ts) (fragment) (sequence partly withheld): temperature-sensitive variant of the phage λ repressor; cIts; thermosensitivity is conferred by the A67T mutation
   7103..7144    +  CDS            S-Tag (fragment): affinity and epitope tag derived from pancreatic ribonuclease A
   7174..7191    +  CDS            SET1 (fragment): solubility-enhancement tag derived from T7 phage gene 10B
   7199..7246    +  terminator     T7 terminator: transcription terminator for bacteriophage T7 RNA polymerase
   7265..7544    -  CDS            TcR (fragment): tetracycline efflux protein; tet; confers resistance to tetracycline
   7636..7658    +  RBS            RBS: efficient ribosome binding site from bacteriophage T7 gene 10 (Olins and Rangwala, 1989)
>Addgene plasmid #86120 | pThermeleon | addgene full sequence | sequence record 173201 | Addgene NGS Result
ATGGTGAGCAAGGGCGAGGAGACCACAATGGGCGTAATCAAGCCCGACATGAAGATCAAGCTGAAGATGG
AGGGCAACGTGAATGGCCACGCCTTCGTGATCGAGGGCGAGGGCGAGGGCAAGCCCTACGACGGCACCAA
CACCATCAACCTGGAGGTGAAGGAGGGAGCCCCCCTGCCCTTCTCCTACGACATTCTGACCACCGCGTTC
AGTTACGGCAACAGGGCCTTCACCAAGTACCCCGACGACATCCCCAACTACTTCAAGCAGTCCTTCCCCG
AGGGCTACTCTTGGGAGCGCACCATGACCTTCGAGGACAAGGGCATCGTGAAGGTGAAGTCCGACATCTC
CATGGAGGAGGACTCCTTCATCTACGAGATACACCTCAAGGGCGAGAACTTCCCCCCCAACGGCCCCGTG
ATGCAGAAGGAGACCACCGGCTGGGACGCCTCCACCGAGAGGATGTACGTGCGCGACGGCGTGCTGAAGG
GCGACGTCAAGATGAAGCTGCTGCTGGAGGGCGGCGGCCACCACCGCGTTGACTTCAAGACCATCTACAG
GGCCAAGAAGGCGGTGAAGCTGCCCGACTATCACTTTGTGGACCACCGCATCGAGATCCTGAACCACGAC
AAGGACTACAACAAGGTGACCGTTTACGAGATCGCCGTGGCCCGCAACTCCACCGACGGCATGGACGAGC
TGTACAAGGGCTGACGCAAAAAACCCCGCTTCGGCGGGGTTTTTTCGCCACCATACACTGATGAGCACAA
AAAAGAAA
[261 nt withheld, positions 779-1039]
ATGCAGCCGTCACTTAGAAGTGAGTATGAGTACCCTGTTTTTTCTCATGTTCAGGCAGGGATGTTCTCAC
CTGAGCTTAGAACCTTTACCAAAGGTGATGCGGAGAGATGGGTAAGCACAACCAAAAAAGCCAGTGATTC
TGCATTCTGGCTTGAGGTTGAAGGTAATTCCATGACCGCACCAACAGGCTCCAAGCCAAGCTTTCCTGAC
GGAATGTTAATTCTCGTTGACCCTGAGCAGGCTGTTGAGCCAGGTGATTTCTGCATAGCCAGACTTGGGG
GTGATGAGTTTACCTTCAAGAAACTGATCAGGGATAGCGGTCAGGTGTTTTTACAACCACTAAACCCACA
GTACCCAATGATCCCATGCAATGAGAGTTGTTCCGTTGTGGGGAAAGTTATCGCTAGTCAGTGGCCTGAA
GAGACGTTTGGCTGACTCGAGTCTGGTAAAGAAACCGCTGCTGCGAAATTTGAACGCCAGCACATGGACT
CGTCTACTAGCGCAGCTTAATTAACCTAGGCTGCTGCCACCGCTGAGCAATAACTAGCATAACCCCTTGG
GGCCTCTAAACGGGTCTTGAGGGGTTTTTTGCTGAAAGGAGGAACTATATCCGGATTGGCGAATGGG
[124 nt withheld, positions 1667-1790]
C
[91 nt withheld, positions 1792-1882]
A
[49 nt withheld, positions 1884-1932]
CCTTTGACGTTGGAGTCCACGTTCTTT
[37 nt withheld, positions 1960-1996]
ACCCTATCTCGGTCTATTCTTTTGATTTATAAGGGATTTTGCCGATTTCGGCCTATTGGTTAAAAAATGA
GCTGATTTAACAAAAATTTAACGCGAATTTTAACAAAATATTAACGTTTACAATTTCTGGCGGCACGATG
GCATGAGATTATCAAAAAGGATCTTCACCTAGATCCTTTTAAATTAAAAATGAAGTTTTAAATCAATCTA
AAGTATATATGAGTAAACTTGGTCTGACAGTTACCAATGCTTAATCAGTGAGGCACCTATCTCAGCGATC
TGTCTATTTCGTTCATCCATAGTTGCCTGACTCCCCGTCGTGTAGATAACTACGATACGGGAGGGCTTAC
CATCTGGCCCCAGTGCTGCAATGATACCGCGAGACCCACGCTCACCGGCTCCAGATTTATCAGCAATAAA
CCAGCCAGCCGGAAGGGCCGAGCGCAGAAGTGGTCCTGCAACTTTATCCGCCTCCATCCAGTCTATTAAT
TGTTGCCGGGAAGCTAGAGTAAGTAGTTCGCCAGTTAATAGTTTGCGCAACGTTGTTGCCATTGCTACAG
GCATCGTGGTGTCACGCTCGTCGTTTGGTATGGCTTCATTCAGCTCCGGTTCCCAACGATCAAGGCGAGT
TACATGATCCCCCATGTTGTGCAAAAAAGCGGTTAGCTCCTTCGGTCCTCCGATCGTTGTCAGAAGTAAG
TTGGCCGCAGTGTTATCACTCATGGTTATGGCAGCACTGCATAATTCTCTTACTGTCATGCCATCCGTAA
GATGCTTTTCTGTGACTGGTGAGTACTCAACCAAGTCATTCTGAGAATAGTGTATGCGGCGACCGAGTTG
CTCTTGCCCGGCGTCAATACGGGATAATACCGCGCCACATAGCAGAACTTTAAAAGTGCTCATCATTGGA
AAACGTTCTTCGGGGCGAAAACTCTCAAGGATCTTACCGCTGTTGAGATCCAGTTCGATGTAACCCACTC
GTGCACCCAACTGATCTTCAGCATCTTTTACTTTCACCAGCGTTTCTGGGTGAGCAAAAACAGGAAGGCA
AAATGCCGCAAAAAAGGGAATAAGGGCGACACGGAAATGTTGAATACTCATACTCTTCCTTTTTCAATCA
TGATTGAAGCATTTATCAGGGTTATTGTCTCATGAGCGGATACATATTTGAATGTATTTAGAAAAATAAA
CAAATAGGTCATGACCAAAATCCCTTAACGTGAGTTTTCGTTCCACTGAGCGTCAGACCCCGTAGAAAAG
ATCAAAGGATCTTCTTGAGATCCTTTTTTTCTGCGCGTAATCTGCTGCTTGCAAACAAAAAAACCACCGC
TACCAGCGGTGGTTTGTTTGCCGGATCAAGAGCTACCAACTCTTTTTCCGAAGGTAACTGGCTTCAGCAG
AGCGCAGATACCAAATACTGTCCTTCTAGTGTAGCCGTAGTTAGGCCACCACTTCAAGAACTCTGTAGCA
CCGCCTACATACCTCGCTCTGCTAATCCTGTTACCAGTGGCTGCTGCCAGTGGCGATAAGTCGTGTCTTA
CCGGGTTGGACTCAAGACGATAGTTACCGGATAAGGCGCAGCGGTCGGGCTGAACGGGGGGTTCGTGCAC
ACAGCCCAGCTTGGAGCGAACGACCTACACCGAACTGAGATACCTACAGCGTGAGCTATGAGAAAGCGCC
ACGCTTCCCGAAGGGAGAAAGGCGGACAGGTATCCGGTAAGCGGCAGGGTCGGAACAGGAGAGCGCACGA
GGGAGCTTCCAGGGGGAAACGCCTGGTATCTTTATAGTCCTGTCGGGTTTCGCCACCTCTGACTTGAGCG
TCGATTTTTGTGATGCTCGTCAGGGGGGCGGAGCCTATGGAAAAACGCCAGCAACGCGGCCTTTTTACGG
TTCCTGGCCTTTTGCTGGCCTTTTGCTCACATGTTCTTTCCTGCGTTATCCCCTGATTCTGTGGATAACC
GTATTACCGCCTTTGAGTGAGCTGATACCGCTCGCCGCAGCCGAACGACCGAGCGCAGCGAGTCAGTGAG
CGAGGAAGCGGAAGAGCGCCTGATGCGGTATTTTCTCCTTACGCATCTGTGCGGTATTTCACACCGCAAT
GGTGCACTCTCAGTACAATCTGCTCTGATGCCGCATAGTTAAGCCAGTATACACTCCGCTATCGCTACGT
GACTGGGTCATGGCTGCGCCCCGACACCCGCCAACACCCGCTGACGCGCCCTGACGGGCTTGTCTGCTCC
CGGCATCCGCTTACAGACAAGCTGTGACCGTCTCCGGGAGCTGCATGTGTCAGAGGTTTTCACCGTCATC
ACCGAAACGCGCGAGGCAGCTGCGGTAAAGCTCATCAGCGTGGTCGTGAAGCGATTCACAGATGTCTGCC
TGTTCATCCGCGTCCAGCTCGTTGAGTTTCTCCAGAAGCGTTAATGTCTGGCTTCTGATAAAGCGGGCCA
TGTTAAGGGCGGTTTTTTCCTGTTTGGTCACTGATGCCTCCGTGTAAGGGGGATTTCTGTTCATGGGGGT
AATGATACCGATGAAACGAGAGAGGATGCTCACGATACGGGTTACTGATGATGAACATGCCCGGTTACTG
GAACGTTGTGAGGGTAAACAACTGGCGGTATGGATGCGGCGGGACCAGAGAAAAATCACTCAGGGTCAAT
GCCAGCGCTTCGTTAATACAGATGTAGGTGTTCCACAGGGTAGCCAGCAGCATCCTGCGATGCAGATCCG
GAACATAATGGTGCAGGGCGCTGACTTCCGCGTTTCCAGACTTTACGAAACACGGAAACCGAAGACCATT
CATGTTGTTGCTCAGGTCGCAGACGTTTTGCAGCAGCAGTCGCTTCACGTTCGCTCGCGTATCGGTGATT
CATTCTGCTAACCAGTAAGGCAACCCCGCCAGCCTAGCCGGGTCCTCAACGACAGGAGCACGATCATGCT
AGTCATGCCCCGCGCCCACCGGAAGGAGCTGACTGGGTTGAAGGCTCTCAAGGGCATCGGTCGAGATCCC
GGTGCCTAATGAGTGAGCTAACTTACATTAATTGCGTTGCGCTATCACCGCAAGGGATAAATATCTAACA
CCGTGCGTGTTGACTATTTTACCTCTGGCGGTGATAATGGTTGCATGTACTAAGGAGGTTGTATGGAACA
ACGCATAACCCTGAAAGATTATGCAATGCGCTTTGGGCAAACCAAGACAGCTAAAAGATCTCTCACCTAC
CAAACAATGCCCCCCTGCAAAAAATAAATTCATATAAAAAACATACAGATAACCATCTGCGGTGATAAAT
TATCTCTGGCGGTGTTGACATAAATACCACTGGCGGTGATACTGAGCACATCAGCAGGACGCACTGACCA
CCATGAAGGTGACGCTCTTAAAAATTAAGCCCTGAAGAAGGGCAGCATTCAAAGCAGAAGGCTTTGGGGT
GTGTGATACGAAACGAAGCATTGGTTAAAAATTAAGGAGGGAATTCATGGGCAGCAGCCATCACCATCAT
CACCACAGCCAGGATCCAATGGTGAGCAAGGGCGAGGAGGATAACATGGCCATCATCAAGGAGTTCATGC
GCTTCAAGGTGCACATGGAGGGCTCCGTGAACGGCCACGAGTTCGAGATCGAGGGCGAGGGCGAGGGCCG
CCCCTACGAGGGCACCCAGACCGCCAAGCTGAAGGTGACCAAGGGCGGCCCCCTGCCCTTCGCCTGGGAC
ATCCTGTCCCCTCAGTTCATGTACGGCTCCAAGGCCTACGTGAAGCACCCCGCCGACATCCCCGACTACT
TGAAGCTGTCCTTCCCCGAGGGCTTCAAGTGGGAGCGCGTGATGAACTTCGAGGACGGCGGCGTGGTGAC
CGTGACCCAGGACTCCTCCCTGCAGGACGGCGAGTTCATCTACAAGGTGAAGCTGCGCGGCACCAACTTC
CCCTCCGACGGCCCCGTAATGCAGAAGAAGACCATGGGCTGGGAGGCCTCCTCCGAGCGGATGTACCCCG
AGGACGGCGCCCTGAAGGGCGAGATCAAGCAGAGGCTGAAGCTGAAGGACGGCGGCCACTACGACGCTGA
GGTCAAGACCACCTACAAGGCCAAGAAGCCCGTGCAGCTGCCCGGCGCCTACAACGTCAACATCAAGTTG
GACATCACCTCCCACAACGAGGACTACACCATCGTGGAACAGTACGAACGCGCCGAGGGCCGCCACTCCA
CCGGCGGCATGGACGAGCTGTACAAGTAAAAGCTTGCGGCCGCATAATGCTTAAGTCGAACAGAAAGTAA
TCGTATGAGCTCGACACCATCGAATGGCGCAAACCTTTCGCGGTATGGCATGATAGCGCCCGGAAGAGAG
TCAATTCAGGGTGGTGAATGTATAAGAAGGAGATATACATGTGAGCACAAAAAAGAAA
[131 nt withheld, positions 6395-6525]
CTTATTTAATGGCATCAATGCATTAAATGCTTATAACGCCGCATCGCTTACAAG
[76 nt withheld, positions 6580-6655]
ATGCAGCCGTCACTTAGAAGTGAGTATGAGTACCCTGTTTTTTCTCATGTTCAGGCAGGGATGCTCTCAC
CTGAGCTTAGAACCTTTACCAAAGGTGGTGCGGAAAGGTGGGTAAGCACAACCAAAAAAGCCAGTGATTC
TGCATTCTGGCTTGAGGTTGAAGGTAATTCCATGACAGCACCAACAGGCTCCAAGCCAAGCTTTCCTGAC
GGAATGTTAATTCTCGTTGACCCTGAGCAGGCTGTTGAGCCAGGTGATTTCTGCATAGCCAGACTCGGGG
GTGGTGAGTTTACCTTCAAGAAACTGATCAGGGATAGCGGTCAGGTGTTTTTACAACCACTAAACCCACA
GTACCCAATGATCCCATGCAATGAGAGTTGTTCCGTTGTGGGGAAAGTTATCGCTAGTCAGTGGCCTGAA
GAGACGTTTGGCTGACTCAAGTCTGGTAAAGAAACCGCTGCTGCGAAATTTGAACGCCAGCACATGGACT
CGTCTACTAGCGCAGCTTAATTAACCTAGGCTGCTGCCACCGCTGAGCAATAACTAGCATAACCCCTTGG
GGCCTCTAAACGGGTCTTGAGGGGTTTTTTGCTGAAAGGAGGCGGGATCTCGACGCTCTCCCTTATGCGA
CTCCTGCATTAGGAAGCAGCCCAGTAGTAGGTTGAGGCCGTTGAGCACCGCCGCCGCAAGGAATGGTGCA
TGCAAGGAGATGGCGCCCAACAGTCCCCCGGCCACGGGGCCTGCCACCATACCCACGCCGAAACAAGCGC
TCATGAGCCCGAAGTGGCGAGCCCGATCTTCCCCATCGGTGATGTCGGCGATATAGGCGCCAGCAACCGC
ACCTGTGGCGCCGGTGATGCCGGCCACGATGCGTCCGGCGTAGAGGATCGAGATCGATCTCGATCCCGCG
AAATTTTAATTTGTTTGTTAGTTAGTTTATTTGTTGGTTTGTTTGTGTTATAATATCCTCTAGAAATAAT
TTTGTTTAACTTTAAGAAGGAGATATACCATGCGTCCGGCGACATACGAACCAGAACAGATTATTGAAGC
AGGGCTGGCCCTGCAGGCTGAAGGACGGAATATCACCGGGTTCGCACTACGTAACCAGGTGGGTGGCGGC
AATCCGACACGTCTCCGCCAGATATGGGACGAATACCAGGCTTCACAGAGCACGGTCGTCACTGAACCCG
TTGCCGAGCTGCCAGTGGAAGTGGCTGAAGAAGTGAAGGCCGTCTCCGCCGCGCTGTCCGAACGCATCAC
CCAGCTGGCGACAGAACTGAATGACAAGGCGGTCCGGGCTGCAGAACGCCGGGTTGCGGAAGTCACGCGT
GCTGCCGGTGAACAGACCGCACAGGCAGAGCGGGAGCTGGCCGACGCCGCGCAGACAGTCGACGACCTGG
AAGAAAAACTGGATGAACTGCAGGACAGATATGACAGTTTGACGCTGGCGCTGGAGTCAGAACGTTCACT
GCGTCAGCAGCATGATGTGGAGATGGCCCAGCTGAAAGAGCGTCTTGCGGCCGCTGAAGAGAATACCCGT
CAGCGAGAGGAACGGTATCAGGAGCAGAAGACAGTGCTGCAGGATGCGCTTAATGCGGAGCAGGCACAGC
ACAAAAACACGCGGGAAGACCTGCAGAAACGACTGGAGCAAATTTCTGCCGAAGCTAATGCGCGTACAGA
AGAACTGAAGTCTGAACGCGATAAAGTCAATACTCTCCTTACCCGCCTTGAATCGCAGGAAAATGCGCTG
GCCTCAGAACGTCAGCAGCATCTGGCCACCCGCGAAACGCTGCAGCAACGCCTCGAGCAGGCCATCGCTG
ACACGCAGGCGCGCGCCGGTGAGATTGCACTTGAACGTGACAGAGTCAGCAGCCTCACCGCAAGGCTGGA
ATCGCAGGAAAAGGCCTCCTCGGAGCAACTGGTGCGTATGGGCAGTGAAATAGCCAGTCTGACAGAGCGT
TGCACACAGCTGGAAAACCAGCGTGATGATGCCCGTCTGGAGACGATGGGGGAGAAAGAAACGGTCGCGG
CACTGCGTGGTGAGGCTGAAGCCCTGAAGCGTCAGAACCAGTCACTGATGGCGGCGCTTTCAGGCAATAA
ACAGACCGGTGGCCAGAATGCGTGAGGAGGACAATCATGGGCAGCAGCCATCACCATCATCACCACAGCC
AGGATCCA
